Addgene plasmid #49783: pFF19H
Purpose: expresses hygromycin resistance gene in plant cells
Depositing lab: Joachim Messing. Depositing organization: Rutgers, The State University of New Jersey. Publication: The pFF plasmids: cassettes utilising CaMV sequences for expression of foreign genes in plants. Timmermans MC, Maliga P, Vieira J, Messing J. J Biotechnol. 1990 Jun;14(3-4):333-44. 10.1016/0168-1656(90)90117-T PubMed 1369289.
Backbone
  Vector backbone: pFF19, Addgene plasmid #49777
  Backbone manufacturer: Messing Lab
  Vector type: plant expression
Growth in bacteria
  Bacterial resistance: Ampicillin, 100 μg/mL
  Growth temperature: 37°C
  Growth strain: DH5alpha
  Copy number: Unknown
Gene/Insert
  Gene/Insert name: HPH (alt names: hygromycin resistance; hygromycin B phosphotransferase)
  Species: E. coli
  Promoter: CaMV 35S
  Cloning method: Restriction Enzyme; 5′ cloning site SalI (not destroyed); 3′ cloning site SphI (destroyed during cloning)
  Sequencing primers: 5′ 35S promoter (CTATCCTTCGCAAGACCCTTC)
Terms and licenses: Academic/Nonprofit Terms; Industry Terms: Not Available to Industry
Depositor comments: polylinker: SalI, XbaI, BamHI, SmaI, KpnI, SstI/SacI, NruI
How to cite: pFF19H was a gift from Joachim Messing (Addgene plasmid # 49783 ; http://n2t.net/addgene:49783 ; RRID:Addgene_49783)
