[The description below was written by a language model from this plasmid's Addgene catalogue record.]
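Description:
pFF19H is a plant expression plasmid built on the pFF19 backbone, one of the pFF series of cassette vectors that use cauliflower mosaic virus (CaMV) sequences to drive foreign gene expression in plant cells. It is propagated in E. coli under ampicillin selection. The record does not state the bacterial origin of replication, and the copy number is listed as unknown. No feature table or total size is provided, so the details of the backbone beyond these catalogue fields cannot be described.

The payload is the E. coli HPH gene, which encodes hygromycin B phosphotransferase, placed under control of the CaMV 35S promoter. This is a strong constitutive viral promoter that is widely used in plants. The enzyme inactivates the aminoglycoside hygromycin B by phosphorylation, so plant cells expressing the cassette become resistant to the antibiotic. The gene was inserted by restriction cloning, with the 5′ SalI site retained and the 3′ SphI site destroyed. The depositor notes a polylinker containing SalI, XbaI, BamHI, SmaI, KpnI, SstI/SacI and NruI sites. The series description refers to CaMV-derived expression sequences generally, but this record does not explicitly name the terminator or polyadenylation signal that follows the insert.

The stated purpose is expression of hygromycin resistance in plant cells, which makes the construct a source of a plant-selectable marker cassette. The record mentions no T-DNA borders or other Agrobacterium elements, and it does not specify how the plasmid is delivered into plant cells.
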