>Addgene plasmid #49783 | pFF19H | addgene partial sequence | sequence record 91438 | M13pUC-Rev 5'-AGCGGATAACAATTTCACACAGG-3'
GGATTTTGGTTTTAGGAATTAGGAAATTTTATAAGATAGAAGTATTTTACAAATACAAATACATACTAAG
GGTTTCTTATATGCTCAACACATGAGCGAAACCCTATAGGAACCCTAATTCCCTTATCTGGGAACTACTC
ACACATTATTATGGAGAAACTCGAGCTTCGATGATAAGCTGTCAAACATGAGCCAGTGCCAAGCTGATCC
GGACGAGTGCTGGGGCGTCGGTTTCCACTATCGGCGAGTACTTCTACACAGCCATCGGTCCAGACGGCCG
CGCTTCTGCGGGCGATTTGTGTACGCCCGACAGTCCCGGCTCCGGATCGGACGATTGCGTCGCATCGACC
CTGCGCCCAAGCTGCATCATCGAAATTGCCGTCAACCAAGCTCTGATAGAGTTGGTCAAGACCAATGCGG
AGCATATACGCCCGGAGCCGCGGCGATCCTGCAAGCTCCGGATGCCTCCGCTCGAAGTAGCGCGTCTGCT
GCTCCATACAAGCCAACCACGGCCTCCAGAAGAAGATGTTGGCGACCTCGTATTGGGAATCCCCGAACAT
CGC
