>Addgene plasmid #49783 | pFF19H | addgene partial sequence | sequence record 91454 | 35S-promoter 5'-CTATCCTTCGCAAGACCCTTC-3'
GCTGAAATCACCAGTCTCTCTCTACAAATCTATCTCTCTCGAGCTATCGCGAGCTCGGTACCCGGGGATC
CTCTAGAGTCGACCTGCAGCCCAAGCTGATCCCGGGGGGCAATGAGATATGAAAAAGCCTGAACTCACCG
CGACGTCTGTCGAGAAGTTTCTGATCGAAAAGTTCGACAGCGTCTCCGACCTGATGCAGCTCTCGGAGGG
CGAAGAATCTCGTGCTTTCAGCTTCGATGTAGGAGGGCGTGGATATGTCCTGCGGGTAAATAGCTGCGCC
GATGGTTTCTACAAAGATCGTTATGTTTATCGGCACTTTGCATCGGCCGCGCTCCCGATTCCGGAAGTGC
TTGACATTGGGGAATTCAGCGAGAGCCTGACCTATTGCATCTCCCGCCGTGCACAGGGTGTCACGTTGCA
AGACCTGCCTGAAACCGAACTGCCCGCTGTTCTGCAGCCGGTCGCGGAGGCCATGGATGCGATCGCTGCG
GCCGATCTTAGCCAGACGAGCGGGTTCGGCCCATTCGGACCGCAAGGAATCGGTCAATACACTACATGGC
GTGATTTCATATGCGCGATTGCTGATCCCCATGTGTATCACTGGCAAACTGTGATGGACGACACCGTCAG
TGCGTCCGTCGCGCAGGCTCTCGATGAGCTGATGCTTTGGGCCGAGGACTGCCCCGAAGTCCGGCACCTC
GTGCACGCGGATTTC
